Addgene plasmid #171252: Flag-M4-AR-W741C-S650A
Purpose: Mammalian expression of 3xFlag-tagged human androgen receptor phosphorylation mutant that binds to bicalutamide: AR-Trp741Cys-Ser650Ala (AR-W741C-S650A)
Depositing lab: Steven Balk. Depositing organization: Beth Israel Deaconess Medical Center. Publication: Protein phosphatase 1 suppresses androgen receptor ubiquitylation and degradation. Liu X, Han W, Gulla S, Simon NI, Gao Y, Cai C, Yang H, Zhang X, Liu J, Balk SP, Chen S. Oncotarget. 2016 Jan 12;7(2):1754-64. doi: 10.18632/oncotarget.6434. PubMed 26636645.
Backbone
  Vector backbone: p3XFLAG-CMV-10
  Backbone manufacturer: Sigma-Aldrich
  Backbone size w/o insert (bp): 6400
  Vector type: Mammalian Expression
  Selectable markers: Neomycin (select with G418)
Growth in bacteria
  Bacterial resistance: Ampicillin, 100 μg/mL
  Growth temperature: 37°C
  Growth strain: DH5alpha
  Copy number: High Copy
Gene/Insert
  Gene/Insert name: 3xFlag-tagged human androgen receptor Trp741Cys-Ser650Ala mutant (alt name: Flag-AR-W741C-S650A)
  Species: H. sapiens (human)
  Insert size (bp): 3000
  Mutation: AR-Trp741Cys-Ser650Ala (AR-W741C-S650A)
  Entrez Gene: AR (a.k.a. AIS, AR8, DHTR, HUMARA, HYSP1, KD, NR3C4, SBMA, SMAX1, TFM)
  Promoter: CMV
  Tag / fusion protein: Flag (N terminal on backbone)
  Cloning method: Restriction Enzyme; 5′ cloning site BamHI (unknown if destroyed); 3′ cloning site NotI (unknown if destroyed)
  Sequencing primers: 5′ CMV_fwd_primer
Terms and licenses: Academic/Nonprofit Terms; Industry Terms: Not Available to Industry
Depositor comments: Flag-tagged human AR Ser-Pro phosphorylation mutant that binds to bicalutamide, and the exact amino position and composition may slightly vary based on human AR versions.Two XmaI sites on the vector backbone and one EcoRI site at the 3'UTR of AR cDNA were deleted by DNA mutagenesis.
How to cite: Flag-M4-AR-W741C-S650A was a gift from Steven Balk (Addgene plasmid # 171252 ; http://n2t.net/addgene:171252 ; RRID:Addgene_171252)
