[The description below was written by a language model from this plasmid's Addgene catalogue record and pLannotate feature annotations shown in this document.]
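Description:
Flag-M4-AR-W741C-S650A is a mammalian expression plasmid built on the commercial p3XFLAG-CMV-10 backbone and carrying a mutant human androgen receptor (AR) cDNA. The sequenced construct is about 9.3 kb. It is propagated in E. coli as a high-copy plasmid through a ColE1/pUC-type origin with ampicillin selection from the β-lactamase gene. An f1 origin is also present, along with residual lac promoter/operator and lacZα fragments from the vector's ancestry. For selection in mammalian cells, an SV40 enhancer/early promoter drives the neomycin phosphotransferase gene, giving G418 resistance, followed by an SV40 polyadenylation signal. The annotation also picks up a ble reading frame and a str fragment downstream of neo, consistent with a Tn5-derived resistance block, although only neomycin/G418 is listed as the selectable marker.

The expression cassette uses the CMV immediate-early enhancer and promoter to transcribe an N-terminal 3xFLAG tag (with an enterokinase cleavage site) supplied by the backbone, followed by the AR coding sequence cloned between BamHI and NotI and terminated by the human growth hormone poly(A) signal. The receptor carries two substitutions. W741C allows the receptor to bind bicalutamide, and S650A removes a Ser-Pro phosphorylation site. The depositor notes that exact residue numbering may differ slightly between AR reference versions. Two XmaI sites in the backbone and an EcoRI site in the AR 3′ UTR were removed by mutagenesis. The construct is intended for expressing an epitope-tagged, phosphorylation-deficient AR in mammalian cells, and the associated publication concerns protein phosphatase 1 and the control of AR ubiquitylation and degradation.
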