Features (pLannotate 1.2.2; 22 found; start..end, strand, type, name):
      4..158     -  CDS            lacZα (fragment): LacZα fragment of β-galactosidase; lacZ fragment
    318..697     +  enhancer       CMV enhancer: human cytomegalovirus immediate early enhancer
    699..898     +  promoter       CMV promoter: human cytomegalovirus (CMV) immediate early promoter
    931..996     +  CDS            3xFLAG: three tandem FLAG® epitope tags, followed by an enterokinase cleavage site
   1012..3768    +  CDS            AR: ANDR_HUMAN - Also known as DHTR, NR3C4. Experimental evidence at protein level: Swiss-Prot protein existence level 1. [Isoform 4]: Lacks the C-terminal ligand-binding domain and may therefore constitutively activate the transcription of a specific set of genes independently of steroid hormones. From Homo sapiens (Human).
   4082..4704    +  polyA_signal   hGH poly(A) signal: human growth hormone polyadenylation signal
   4746..5043    +  promoter       SV40 promoter: SV40 enhancer and early promoter
   5097..5888    +  CDS            neo: KKA2_KLEPN - Also known as kan, nptII. Experimental evidence at protein level: Swiss-Prot protein existence level 1. Resistance to kanamycin, neomycin, paromomycin, ribostamycin, butirosin and gentamicin B. From Klebsiella pneumoniae.
   5912..6289    +  CDS            ble: BLE_KLEPN - Experimental evidence at protein level: Swiss-Prot protein existence level 1. Binding protein with a strong affinity to the bleomycin family of antibiotics. Binds to CL990; an antimitotic-antibiotic compound. From Klebsiella pneumoniae.
   6331..6390    +  CDS            str (fragment): STR_KLEPN - Protein inferred from homology: Swiss-Prot protein existence level 3. The aminoglycoside phosphotransferases achieve inactivation of their antibiotic substrates by phosphorylation. From Klebsiella pneumoniae.
   6413..6436    -  rep_origin     CloDF13 ori (fragment): Plasmids containing the CloDF13 (CDF) origin of replication can be propagated in E. coli cells that contain additional plasmids with compatible origins.
   6437..6520    +  CDS            large T antigen (fragment): large T antigen from SV40 (simian virus 40)
   6543..6677    +  polyA_signal   SV40 poly(A) signal: SV40 polyadenylation signal
   6683..6701    -  promoter       T7 promoter: promoter for bacteriophage T7 RNA polymerase
   6739..6755    -  protein_bind   lac operator: The lac repressor binds to the lac operator to inhibit transcription in E. coli. This inhibition can be relieved by adding lactose or isopropyl-β-D-thiogalactopyranoside (IPTG). lac repressor encoded by lacI
   6763..6793    -  promoter       lac promoter: promoter for the E. coli lac operon
   6808..6829    -  protein_bind   CAP binding site: CAP binding activates transcription in the presence of cAMP. E. coli catabolite activator protein
   6842..6934    -  CDS            lacI (fragment): lac repressor; lacI; The lac repressor binds to the lac operator to inhibit transcription in E. coli. This inhibition can be relieved by adding lactose or isopropyl-β-D-thiogalactopyranoside (IPTG).
   7117..7705    -  rep_origin     ori: high-copy-number ColE1/pMB1/pBR322/pUC origin of replication
   7876..8736    -  CDS            AmpR: β-lactamase; bla; confers resistance to ampicillin, carbenicillin, and related antibiotics
   8737..8841    -  promoter       AmpR promoter: bla
   8868..9296    +  rep_origin     f1 ori (sequence partly withheld): f1 bacteriophage origin of replication; arrow indicates direction of (+) strand synthesis
>Addgene plasmid #171252 | Flag-M4-AR-W741C-S650A | addgene full sequence | sequence record 336002 | Addgene NGS Result
CCATTCGCCATTCAGGCTGCGCAACTGTTGGGAAGGGCGATCGGTGCGGGCCTCTTCGCTATTACGCCAG
CTGGCGAAAGGGGGATGTGCTGCAAGGCGATTAAGTTGGGTAACGCCAGGGTTTTCCCAGTCACGACGTT
GTAAAACGACGGCCAGTGCCAAGCTGATCTATACATTGAATCAATATTGGCAATTAGCCATATTAGTCAT
TGGTTATATAGCATAAATCAATATTGGCTATTGGCCATTGCATACGTTGTATCTATATCATAATATGTAC
ATTTATATTGGCTCATGTCCAATATGACCGCCATGTTGACATTGATTATTGACTAGTTATTAATAGTAAT
CAATTACGGGGTCATTAGTTCATAGCCCATATATGGAGTTCCGCGTTACATAACTTACGGTAAATGGCCC
GCCTGGCTGACCGCCCAACGACCCCCGCCCATTGACGTCAATAATGACGTATGTTCCCATAGTAACGCCA
ATAGGGACTTTCCATTGACGTCAATGGGTGGAGTATTTACGGTAAACTGCCCACTTGGCAGTACATCAAG
TGTATCATATGCCAAGTCCGCCCCCTATTGACGTCAATGACGGTAAATGGCCCGCCTGGCATTATGCCCA
GTACATGACCTTACGGGACTTTCCTACTTGGCAGTACATCTACGTATTAGTCATCGCTATTACCATGGTG
ATGCGGTTTTGGCAGTACACCAATGGGCGTGGATAGCGGTTTGACTCACGGGGATTTCCAAGTCTCCACC
CCATTGACGTCAATGGGAGTTTGTTTTGGCACCAAAATCAACGGGACTTTCCAAAATGTCGTAATAACCC
CGCCCCGTTGACGCAAATGGGCGGTAGGCGTGTACGGTGGGAGGTCTATATAAGCAGAGCTCGTTTAGTG
AACCGTCAGAATTAACCATGGACTACAAAGACCATGACGGTGATTATAAAGATCATGACATCGATTACAA
GGATGACGATGACAAGCTTCCGCGGGGATCCATGGAAGTGCAGTTAGGGCTGGGAAGGGTCTACCCTCGG
CCGCCGTCCAAGACCTACCGAGGAGCTTTCCAGAATCTGTTCCAGAGCGTGCGCGAAGTGATCCAGAACC
CGGGCCCCAGGCACCCAGAGGCCGCGAGCGCAGCACCTCCCGGCGCCAGTTTGCTGCTGCTGCAGCAGCA
GCAGCAGCAGCAGCAGCAGCAGCAGCAGCAGCAGCAGCAGCAGCAGCAGCAGCAGCAAGAGACTAGCCCC
AGGCAGCAGCAGCAGCAGCAGGGTGAGGATGGTTCTCCCCAAGCCCATCGTAGAGGCCCCACAGGCTACC
TGGTCCTGGATGAGGAACAGCAACCTTCACAGCCGCAGTCGGCCCTGGAGTGCCACCCCGAGAGAGGTTG
CGTCCCAGAGCCTGGAGCCGCCGTGGCCGCCAGCAAGGGGCTGCCGCAGCAGCTGCCAGCACCTCCGGAC
GAGGATGACTCAGCTGCCCCATCCACGTTGTCCCTGCTGGGCCCCACTTTCCCCGGCTTAAGCAGCTGCT
CCGCTGACCTTAAAGACATCCTGAGCGAGGCCAGCACCATGCAACTCCTTCAGCAACAGCAGCAGGAAGC
AGTATCCGAAGGCAGCAGCAGCGGGAGAGCGAGGGAGGCCTCGGGGGCTCCCACTTCCTCCAAGGACAAT
TACTTAGGGGGCACTTCGACCATTTCTGACAACGCCAAGGAGTTGTGTAAGGCAGTGTCGGTGTCCATGG
GCCTGGGTGTGGAGGCGTTGGAGCATCTGAGTCCAGGGGAACAGCTTCGGGGGGATTGCATGTACGCCCC
ACTTTTGGGAGTTCCACCCGCTGTGCGTCCCACTCCTTGTGCCCCATTGGCCGAATGCAAAGGTTCTCTG
CTAGACGACAGCGCAGGCAAGAGCACTGAAGATACTGCTGAGTATTCCCCTTTCAAGGGAGGTTACACCA
AAGGGCTAGAAGGCGAGAGCCTAGGCTGCTCTGGCAGCGCTGCAGCAGGGAGCTCCGGGACACTTGAACT
GCCGTCTACCCTGTCTCTCTACAAGTCCGGAGCACTGGACGAGGCAGCTGCGTACCAGAGTCGCGACTAC
TACAACTTTCCACTGGCTCTGGCCGGACCGCCGCCCCCTCCGCCGCCTCCCCATCCCCACGCTCGCATCA
AGCTGGAGAACCCGCTGGACTACGGCAGCGCCTGGGCGGCTGCGGCGGCGCAGTGCCGCTATGGGGACCT
GGCGAGCCTGCATGGCGCGGGTGCAGCGGGACCCGGTTCTGGGTCACCCTCAGCCGCCGCTTCCTCATCC
TGGCACACTCTCTTCACAGCCGAAGAAGGCCAGTTGTATGGACCGTGTGGTGGTGGTGGGGGTGGTGGCG
GCGGCGGCGGCGGCGGCGGCGGCGGCGGCGGCGGCGGCGGCGGCGGCGAGGCGGGAGCTGTAGCCCCCTA
CGGCTACACTCGGCCCCCTCAGGGGCTGGCGGGCCAGGAAAGCGACTTCACCGCACCTGATGTGTGGTAC
CCTGGCGGCATGGTGAGCAGAGTGCCCTATCCCAGTCCCACTTGTGTCAAAAGCGAAATGGGCCCCTGGA
TGGATAGCTACTCCGGACCTTACGGGGACATGCGTTTGGAGACTGCCAGGGACCATGTTTTGCCCATTGA
CTATTACTTTCCACCCCAGAAGACCTGCCTGATCTGTGGAGATGAAGCTTCTGGGTGTCACTATGGAGCT
CTCACATGTGGAAGCTGCAAGGTCTTCTTCAAAAGAGCCGCTGAAGGGAAACAGAAGTACCTGTGCGCCA
GCAGAAATGATTGCACTATTGATAAATTCCGAAGGAAAAATTGTCCATCTTGTCGTCTTCGGAAATGTTA
TGAAGCAGGGATGACTCTGGGAGCCCGGAAGCTGAAGAAACTTGGTAATCTGAAACTACAGGAGGAAGGA
GAGGCTTCCAGCACCACCGCCCCCACTGAGGAGACAACCCAGAAGCTGACAGTGTCACACATTGAAGGCT
ATGAATGTCAGCCCATCTTTCTGAATGTCCTGGAAGCCATTGAGCCAGGTGTAGTGTGTGCTGGACACGA
CAACAACCAGCCCGACTCCTTTGCAGCCTTGCTCTCTAGCCTCAATGAACTGGGAGAGAGACAGCTTGTA
CACGTGGTCAAGTGGGCCAAGGCCTTGCCTGGCTTCCGCAACTTACACGTGGACGACCAGATGGCTGTCA
TTCAGTACTCCTGTATGGGGCTCATGGTGTTTGCCATGGGCTGGCGATCCTTCACCAATGTCAACTCCAG
GATGCTCTACTTCGCCCCTGATCTGGTTTTCAATGAGTACCGCATGCACAAGTCCCGGATGTACAGCCAG
TGTGTCCGAATGAGGCACCTCTCTCAAGAGTTTGGATGGCTCCAAATCACCCCCCAGGAATTCCTGTGCA
TGAAAGCACTGCTACTCTTCAGCATTATTCCAGTGGATGGGCTGAAAAATCAAAAATTCTTTGATGAACT
TCGAATGAACTACATCAAGGAACTCGATCGTATCATTGCATGCAAAAGAAAAAATCCCACATCCTGCTCA
AGACGCTTCTACCAGCTCACCAAGCTCCTGGACTCCGTGCAGCCTATTGCGAGAGAGCTGCATCAGTTCA
CTTTTGACCTGCTAATCAAGTCACACATGGTGAGCGTGGACTTTCCGGAAATGATGGCAGAGATCATCTC
TGTGCAAGTGCCCAAGATCCTTTCTGGGAAAGTCAAGCCCATCTATTTCCACACCCAGTGAAGCATTGGA
AACCCTATTTCCCCACCCCAGCTCATGCCCCCTTTCAGATGTCTTCTGCCTGTTATAACTCTGCACTACT
CCTCTGCAGTGCCTTGGGGAATTTCCTCTATTGATGTACAGTCTGTCATGAACATGTTCCTCAATTCTAT
TTGCTGGGCTTTTTTTTTCTCTTTCTCTCCTTTCTTTTTCTTCTTCCCTCCCTATCTAACCCTCCCATGG
CACCTTCAGACTTTGCTTCCCATTGTGGCTCCTATCTGTGTTTTGAATGGTGTTGTATGCCTTTATCCAG
CACAGTGGCGGCCGCGATTCCGGGTGGCATCCCTGTGACCCCTCCCCAGTGCCTCTCCTGGCCCTGGAAG
TTGCCACTCCAGTGCCCACCAGCCTTGTCCTAATAAAATTAAGTTGCATCATTTTGTCTGACTAGGTGTC
CTTCTATAATATTATGGGGTGGAGGGGGGTGGTATGGAGCAAGGGGCAAGTTGGGAAGACAACCTGTAGG
GCCTGCGGGGTCTATTGGGAACCAAGCTGGAGTGCAGTGGCACAATCTTGGCTCACTGCAATCTCCGCCT
CCTGGGTTCAAGCGATTCTCCTGCCTCAGCCTCCCGAGTTGTTGGGATTCCAGGCATGCATGACCAGGCT
CAGCTAATTTTTGTTTTTTTGGTAGAGACGGGGTTTCACCATATTGGCCAGGCTGGTCTCCAACTCCTAA
TCTCAGGTGATCTACCCACCTTGGCCTCCCAAATTGCTGGGATTACAGGCGTGAACCACTGCTCCCTTCC
CTGTCCTTCTGATTTTAAAATAACTATACCAGCAGGAGGACGTCCAGACACAGCATAGGCTACCTGGCCA
TGCCCAACCGGTGGGACATTTGAGTTGCTTGCTTGGCACTGTCCTCTCATGCGTTGGGTCCACTCAGTAG
ATGCCTGTTGAATTGGGTACGCGGCCAGCTTGGCTGTGGAATGTGTGTCAGTTAGGGTGTGGAAAGTCCC
CAGGCTCCCCAGCAGGCAGAAGTATGCAAAGCATGCATCTCAATTAGTCAGCAACCAGGTGTGGAAAGTC
CCCAGGCTCCCCAGCAGGCAGAAGTATGCAAAGCATGCATCTCAATTAGTCAGCAACCATAGTCCCGCCC
CTAACTCCGCCCATCCCGCCCCTAACTCCGCCCAGTTCCGCCCATTCTCCGCCCCATGGCTGACTAATTT
TTTTTATTTATGCAGAGGCCGAGGCCGCCTCGGCCTCTGAGCTATTCCAGAAGTAGTGAGGAGGCTTTTT
TGGAGGAATTGATCAGCTTGGGATCTGATCAAGAGACAGGATGAGGATCGTTTCGCATGATTGAACAAGA
TGGATTGCACGCAGGTTCTCCGGCCGCTTGGGTGGAGAGGCTATTCGGCTATGACTGGGCACAACAGACA
ATCGGCTGCTCTGATGCCGCCGTGTTCCGGCTGTCAGCGCAGGGGCGCCCGGTTCTTTTTGTCAAGACCG
ACCTGTCCGGTGCCCTGAATGAACTGCAGGACGAGGCAGCGCGGCTATCGTGGCTGGCCACGACGGGCGT
TCCTTGCGCAGCTGTGCTCGACGTTGTCACTGAAGCGGGAAGGGACTGGCTGCTATTGGGCGAAGTGCCG
GGGCAGGATCTCCTGTCATCTCACCTTGCTCCTGCCGAGAAAGTATCCATCATGGCTGATGCAATGCGGC
GGCTGCATACGCTTGATCCGGCTACCTGCCCATTCGACCACCAAGCGAAACATCGCATCGAGCGAGCACG
TACTCGGATGGAAGCCGGTCTTGTCGATCAGGATGATCTGGACGAAGAGCATCAGGGGCTCGCGCCAGCC
GAACTGTTCGCCAGGCTCAAGGCGCGCATGCCCGACGGCGAGGATCTCGTCGTGACCCATGGCGATGCCT
GCTTGCCGAATATCATGGTGGAAAATGGCCGCTTTTCTGGATTCATCGACTGTGGCCGGCTGGGTGTGGC
GGACCGCTATCAGGACATAGCGTTGGCTACCCGTGATATTGCTGAAGAGCTTGGCGGCGAATGGGCTGAC
CGCTTCCTCGTGCTTTACGGTATCGCCGCTCCCGATTCGCAGCGCATCGCCTTCTATCGCCTTCTTGACG
AGTTCTTCTGAGCGGGACTCTGGGGTTCGAAATGACCGACCAAGCGACGCCCAACCTGCCATCACGAGAT
TTCGATTCCACCGCCGCCTTCTATGAAAGGTTGGGCTTCGGAATCGTTTTCCGGGACGCCGGCTGGATGA
TCCTCCAGCGCGGGGATCTCATGCTGGAGTTCTTCGCCCACCTCGGGCTCGATCCCCTCGCGAGTTGGTT
CAGCTGCTGCCTGAGGCTGGACGACCTCGCGGAGTTCTACCGGCAGTGCAAATCCGTCGGCATCCAGGAA
ACCAGCAGCGGCTATCCGCGCATCCATGCCCCCGAACTGCAGGAGTGGGGAGGCACGATGGCCGCTTTGG
TCGACCCGGACGGGACGCTCCTGCGCCTGATACAGAACGAATTGCTTGCAGGCATCTCATGAGTGTGTCT
TCCCGTTTTCCGCCTGAGGTCACTGCGTGGATGGAGCGCTGGCGCCTGCTGCGCGACGGCGAGCTGCTCA
CCACCCACTCGCCAAGCTGGAACCGTAAAAAGGCCGCGTTGCTGGCGTTTTTCCATAGGCTCCGCCGATC
ATAATCAGCCATACCACATTTGTAGAGGTTTTACTTGCTTTAAAAAACCTCCCACACCTCCCCCTGAACC
TGAAACATAAAATGAATGCAATTGTTGTTGTTAACTTGTTTATTGCAGCTTATAATGGTTACAAATAAAG
CAATAGCATCACAAATTTCACAAATAAAGCATTTTTTTCACTGCATTCTAGTTGTGGTTTGTCCAAACTC
ATCAATGTATCTTATCATGTCTGGATCAATTCCCTATAGTGAGTCGTATTAAATTCGTAATCATGTCATA
GCTGTTTCCTGTGTGAAATTGTTATCCGCTCACAATTCCACACAACATACGAGCCGGAAGCATAAAGTGT
AAAGCCTGGGGTGCCTAATGAGTGAGCTAACTCACATTAATTGCGTTGCGCTCACTGCCCGCTTTCCAGT
CGGGAAACCTGTCGTGCCAGCTGCATTAATGAATCGGCCAACGCGCGGGGAGAGGCGGTTTGCGTATTGG
GCGCTCTTCCGCTTCCTCGCTCACTGACTCGCTGCGCTCGGTCGTTCGGCTGCGGCGAGCGGTATCAGCT
CACTCAAAGGCGGTAATACGGTTATCCACAGAATCAGGGGATAACGCAGGAAAGAACATGTGAGCAAAAG
GCCAGCAAAAGGCCAGGAACCGTAAAAAGGCCGCGTTGCTGGCGTTTTTCCATAGGCTCCGCCCCCCTGA
CGAGCATCACAAAAATCGACGCTCAAGTCAGAGGTGGCGAAACCCGACAGGACTATAAAGATACCAGGCG
TTTCCCCCTGGAAGCTCCCTCGTGCGCTCTCCTGTTCCGACCCTGCCGCTTACCGGATACCTGTCCGCCT
TTCTCCCTTCGGGAAGCGTGGCGCTTTCTCATAGCTCACGCTGTAGGTATCTCAGTTCGGTGTAGGTCGT
TCGCTCCAAGCTGGGCTGTGTGCACGAACCCCCCGTTCAGCCCGACCGCTGCGCCTTATCCGGTAACTAT
CGTCTTGAGTCCAACCCGGTAAGACACGACTTATCGCCACTGGCAGCAGCCACTGGTAACAGGATTAGCA
GAGCGAGGTATGTAGGCGGTGCTACAGAGTTCTTGAAGTGGTGGCCTAACTACGGCTACACTAGAAGAAC
AGTATTTGGTATCTGCGCTCTGCTGAAGCCAGTTACCTTCGGAAAAAGAGTTGGTAGCTCTTGATCCGGC
AAACAAACCACCGCTGGTAGCGGTGGTTTTTTTGTTTGCAAGCAGCAGATTACGCGCAGAAAAAAAGGAT
CTCAAGAAGATCCTTTGATCTTTTCTACGGGGTCTGACGCTCAGTGGAACGAAAACTCACGTTAAGGGAT
TTTGGTCATGAGATTATCAAAAAGGATCTTCACCTAGATCCTTTTAAATTAAAAATGAAGTTTTAAATCA
ATCTAAAGTATATATGAGTAAACTTGGTCTGACAGTTACCAATGCTTAATCAGTGAGGCACCTATCTCAG
CGATCTGTCTATTTCGTTCATCCATAGTTGCCTGACTCCCCGTCGTGTAGATAACTACGATACGGGAGGG
CTTACCATCTGGCCCCAGTGCTGCAATGATACCGCGAGACCCACGCTCACCGGCTCCAGATTTATCAGCA
ATAAACCAGCCAGCCGGAAGGGCCGAGCGCAGAAGTGGTCCTGCAACTTTATCCGCCTCCATCCAGTCTA
TTAATTGTTGCCGGGAAGCTAGAGTAAGTAGTTCGCCAGTTAATAGTTTGCGCAACGTTGTTGCCATTGC
TACAGGCATCGTGGTGTCACGCTCGTCGTTTGGTATGGCTTCATTCAGCTCCGGTTCCCAACGATCAAGG
CGAGTTACATGATCCCCCATGTTGTGCAAAAAAGCGGTTAGCTCCTTCGGTCCTCCGATCGTTGTCAGAA
GTAAGTTGGCCGCAGTGTTATCACTCATGGTTATGGCAGCACTGCATAATTCTCTTACTGTCATGCCATC
CGTAAGATGCTTTTCTGTGACTGGTGAGTACTCAACCAAGTCATTCTGAGAATAGTGTATGCGGCGACCG
AGTTGCTCTTGCCCGGCGTCAATACGGGATAATACCGCGCCACATAGCAGAACTTTAAAAGTGCTCATCA
TTGGAAAACGTTCTTCGGGGCGAAAACTCTCAAGGATCTTACCGCTGTTGAGATCCAGTTCGATGTAACC
CACTCGTGCACCCAACTGATCTTCAGCATCTTTTACTTTCACCAGCGTTTCTGGGTGAGCAAAAACAGGA
AGGCAAAATGCCGCAAAAAAGGGAATAAGGGCGACACGGAAATGTTGAATACTCATACTCTTCCTTTTTC
AATATTATTGAAGCATTTATCAGGGTTATTGTCTCATGAGCGGATACATATTTGAATGTATTTAGAAAAA
TAAACAAATAGGGGTTCCGCGCACATTTCCCCGAAAAGTGCCACCTG
[124 nt withheld, positions 8868-8991]
C
[91 nt withheld, positions 8993-9083]
A
[49 nt withheld, positions 9085-9133]
CCTTTGACGTTGGAGTCCACGTTCTTT
[37 nt withheld, positions 9161-9197]
ACCCTATCTCGGTCTATTCTTTTGATTTATAAGGGATTTTGCCGATTTCGGCCTATTGGTTAAAAAATGA
GCTGATTTAACAAAAATTTAACGCGAATTTTAACAAAATATTAACGCTTACAATTT
